Addgene plasmid #218590: pJJB1559
Purpose: Express peroxisomal Idi1p, Erg20(F96W,N127W)p, and GESp to convert IPP to geraniol with cytosolic Erg20 homodimer
Depositing lab: John Dueber. Depositing organization: University of California, Berkeley. Publication: ML-enhanced peroxisome capacity enables compartmentalization of multienzyme pathway. Baker JJ, Shi J, Wang S, Mujica EM, Bianco S, Capponi S, Dueber JE. Nat Chem Biol. 2024 Oct 14. doi: 10.1038/s41589-024-01759-2. PubMed 39402374.
Backbone
  Vector backbone: TMP138
  Backbone manufacturer: Internal
  Vector type: Yeast Expression
  Selectable markers: URA3
Growth in bacteria
  Bacterial resistance: Kanamycin, 50 μg/mL
  Growth temperature: 37°C
  Growth strain: DH5alpha
  Copy number: High Copy
Gene/Insert
  Gene/Insert name: GES (alt name: Geraniol synthase)
  Species: S. cerevisiae (budding yeast); Valeriana officinalis
  Mutation: Erg20(F96W, N127W), Erg20-Erg20 synthetic homodimer fusion
  Tag / fusion protein: ePTS1 (C terminal on insert)
  Cloning method: Golden Gate
Terms and licenses: Academic/Nonprofit Terms; Industry Terms: Not Available to Industry
Depositor comments: Also expresses Idi1 and a mutant Erg20 (F96W, N127W) from Saccharomyces cerevisiae. Idi1, Erg20(F96W, N127W), and GES are targeted to the peroxisome with ePTS1. This plasmid also expresses a cytosolic, WT Erg20 synthetic homodimer in which two WT versions of the Erg20 gene are combined onto one transcript with a 6x serine-glycine linker. Integrated into the URA3 locus.
How to cite: pJJB1559 was a gift from John Dueber (Addgene plasmid # 218590 ; http://n2t.net/addgene:218590 ; RRID:Addgene_218590)
