[The description below was written by a language model from this plasmid's Addgene catalogue record and pLannotate feature annotations shown in this document.]
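Description:
pJJB1559 is a 13.6 kb yeast expression plasmid built by Golden Gate assembly on an in-house backbone (TMP138) and designed for chromosomal integration at the URA3 locus of Saccharomyces cerevisiae rather than episomal maintenance. No yeast replication origin is annotated. In E. coli it is propagated through a high-copy ColE1/pUC-type origin with kanamycin resistance, and yeast integrants are selected by uracil prototrophy through a URA3 marker with its own promoter. The annotated TIM9 and GEA2 fragments flanking the marker and bacterial portion lie next to URA3 in the yeast genome and most likely represent the integration homology arms, although the record does not label them as such.

The payload is a four-cassette pathway converting isopentenyl pyrophosphate (IPP) to geraniol. Three enzymes carry a C-terminal ePTS1 peroxisomal targeting signal: yeast Idi1 (IPP/DMAPP isomerase, followed by a PGK1 terminator), Erg20 with the F96W and N127W substitutions, and geraniol synthase from Valeriana officinalis, which sits between the TDH3 (GAP) promoter and an ADH1 terminator. The annotation software labels this last reading frame as a fragment of a basil linalool synthase, which is a homology hit rather than its catalogued identity. The fourth cassette encodes a cytosolic wild-type Erg20 synthetic homodimer, seen as two tandem ERG20 reading frames joined by a serine-glycine linker. Promoters for the other cassettes are not explicitly annotated. The short predicted yeast ORFs on the opposite strand probably fall within those promoter regions.

According to the record, the construct is used to compartmentalize geraniol biosynthesis in the peroxisome while supplying Erg20 in the cytosol as a fused homodimer.
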