Features (pLannotate 1.2.2; 16 found; start..end, strand, type, name):
    708..1571    +  CDS            IDI1: IDI1_YEAST - Also known as BOT2. Experimental evidence at protein level: Swiss-Prot protein existence level 1. Catalyzes the 1,3-allylic rearrangement of the homoallylic substrate isopentenyl (IPP) to its highly electrophilic allylic isomer, dimethylallyl diphosphate (DMAPP). From Saccharomyces cerevisiae (strain ATCC 204508 / S288c) (Baker's yeast).
   1621..1845    +  terminator     PGK1 terminator (fragment): S. cerevisae PGK1; transcription terminator for 3-phosphoglycerate kinase gene
   1956..2285    -  CDS            YL111_YEAST: Protein predicted: Swiss-Prot protein existence level 4. From Saccharomyces cerevisiae (strain ATCC 204508 / S288c) (Baker's yeast).
   2585..3640    +  CDS            ERG20: FPPS_YEAST - Also known as BOT3, FDS1, FPP1. Experimental evidence at protein level: Swiss-Prot protein existence level 1. Catalyzes the sequential condensation of isopentenyl pyrophosphate with the allylic pyrophosphates, dimethylallyl pyrophosphate, and then with the resultant geranylpyrophosphate to the ultimate product farnesyl pyrophosphate. From Saccharomyces cerevisiae (strain ATCC 204508 / S288c) (Baker's yeast).
   3961..4627    +  promoter       GAP promoter: S. cerevisiae TDH3; promoter for glyceraldehyde-3-phosphate dehydrogenase
   4640..6226    +  CDS            LIS (fragment): LLOS_OCIBA - Experimental evidence at protein level: Swiss-Prot protein existence level 1. Monoterpene synthase that catalyzes the formation of (3R)- linalool from geranyl diphosphate. From Ocimum basilicum (Sweet basil).
   6291..6478    +  terminator     ADH1 terminator: S. cerevisiae ADH1; transcription terminator for the S. cerevisiae alcohol dehydrogenase 1 (ADH1) gene
   6681..7094    -  CDS            YJC7_YEAST: Protein predicted: Swiss-Prot protein existence level 4. From Saccharomyces cerevisiae (strain ATCC 204508 / S288c) (Baker's yeast).
   7255..8310    +  CDS            ERG20: FPPS_YEAST - Also known as BOT3, FDS1, FPP1. Experimental evidence at protein level: Swiss-Prot protein existence level 1. Catalyzes the sequential condensation of isopentenyl pyrophosphate with the allylic pyrophosphates, dimethylallyl pyrophosphate, and then with the resultant geranylpyrophosphate to the ultimate product farnesyl pyrophosphate. From Saccharomyces cerevisiae (strain ATCC 204508 / S288c) (Baker's yeast).
   8347..9402    +  CDS            ERG20: FPPS_YEAST - Also known as BOT3, FDS1, FPP1. Experimental evidence at protein level: Swiss-Prot protein existence level 1. Catalyzes the sequential condensation of isopentenyl pyrophosphate with the allylic pyrophosphates, dimethylallyl pyrophosphate, and then with the resultant geranylpyrophosphate to the ultimate product farnesyl pyrophosphate. From Saccharomyces cerevisiae (strain ATCC 204508 / S288c) (Baker's yeast).
   9691..9867    +  promoter       URA3 promoter (fragment): S. cerevisiae URA3
   9868..10671   +  CDS            URA3: orotidine-5'-phosphate decarboxylase, required for uracil biosynthesis; S. cerevisiae URA3; yeast auxotrophic marker, counterselectable with 5-fluoroorotic acid (5-FOA)
  10939..11199   +  CDS            TIM9: TIM9_YEAST - Experimental evidence at protein level: Swiss-Prot protein existence level 1. Mitochondrial intermembrane chaperone that participates in the import and insertion of multi-pass transmembrane proteins into the mitochondrial inner membrane. Also required for the transfer of beta- barrel precursors from the TOM complex to the sorting and assembly machinery (SAM complex) of the outer membrane. Acts as a chaperone-like protein that protects the hydrophobic precursors from aggregation and guide them through the mitochondrial intermembrane space. Compared to TIM10, it may have a strong st
  11313..12128   -  CDS            KanR: aminoglycoside phosphotransferase; aph(3')-Ia; confers resistance to kanamycin in bacteria or G418 (Geneticin®) in eukaryotes
  12353..12941   +  rep_origin     ori: high-copy-number ColE1/pMB1/pBR322/pUC origin of replication
  13048..13404   +  CDS            GEA2 (fragment): GEA2_YEAST - Experimental evidence at protein level: Swiss-Prot protein existence level 1. Activates the ARF proteins by exchanging bound GDP for free GTP. Plays a role in maintaining mitochondrial morphology (PubMed:25190516). From Saccharomyces cerevisiae (strain ATCC 204508 / S288c) (Baker's yeast).
>Addgene plasmid #218590 | pJJB1559 | addgene full sequence | sequence record 432609 | Addgene NGS Result
ACTGGCCGATAATTGCAGACGAACGTGTGGAGTGTTTGCTTGGATTCTTTAGTAAAAGGGGAAGAACAGT
TGGAAGGGCCAAAGTGGAAGTCACAAAACAGTGGTCCTATATAAAAGAACAAGAAAAAGATTATTTATAT
ACAACTGCGGTCACAAGAAGCAACGCGAGAGAGCACAACACGCTGTTATCACGCAAACTATGTTTTGACA
CCGAGCCATAGCCGTGATTGTGCGTCACATTGGGCGATAATGAACGCTAAATGACCAACTCCCATCCGTA
GGAGCCCCTTAGGGCGTGCCAATAGTTTCACGCGCTTAATGCGAAGTGCTCGGAACGGACAACTGTGGTC
GTTTGGCACCGGGAAAGTGGTACTAGACCGAGAGTTTCGCATTTGTATGGCAGGACGTTCTGGGAGCTTC
GCGTCTAAAGCTTTTTCGGGCGCGAAATGCAGACCAGACCAGAACAAAACAACTGACAAGAAGGCGTTTA
ATTTAATATGTTGTTCACTCGCGCCTGGGCTGTTGTTATTCGGCTAGATACATACGTGTTTGTGCGTATG
TAGTTATATCATATATAAGTATATTAGGATGAGGCGGTGAAAGAGATTTTTTTTTTTTCGCTTAATTTAT
TCTTTTCTCTATCTTTTTTCCTACATCTTGTTCAAAAGAGTAGCAAAAACAACAATCAATACAATAAAAT
AAGATCTATGACTGCCGACAACAATAGTATGCCCCATGGTGCAGTATCTAGTTACGCCAAATTAGTGCAA
AACCAAACACCTGAAGACATTTTGGAAGAGTTTCCTGAAATTATTCCATTACAACAAAGACCTAATACCC
GATCTAGTGAAACGTCAAATGACGAAAGCGGAGAAACATGTTTTTCTGGTCATGATGAGGAGCAAATTAA
GTTAATGAATGAAAATTGTATTGTTTTGGATTGGGACGATAATGCTATTGGTGCCGGTACCAAGAAAGTT
TGTCATTTAATGGAAAATATTGAAAAGGGTTTACTACATCGTGCATTCTCCGTCTTTATTTTCAATGAAC
AAGGTGAATTACTTTTACAACAAAGAGCCACTGAAAAAATAACTTTCCCTGATCTTTGGACTAACACATG
CTGCTCTCATCCACTATGTATTGATGACGAATTAGGTTTGAAGGGTAAGCTAGACGATAAGATTAAGGGC
GCTATTACTGCGGCGGTGAGAAAACTAGATCATGAATTAGGTATTCCAGAAGATGAAACTAAGACAAGGG
GTAAGTTTCACTTTTTAAACAGAATCCATTACATGGCACCAAGCAATGAACCATGGGGTGAACATGAAAT
TGATTACATCCTATTTTATAAGATCAACGCTAAAGAAAACTTGACTGTCAACCCAAACGTCAATGAAGTT
AGAGACTTCAAATGGGTTTCACCAAATGATTTGAAAACTATGTTTGCTGACCCAAGTTACAAGTTTACGC
CTTGGTTTAAGATTATTTGCGAGAATTACTTATTCAACTGGTGGGAGCAATTAGATGACCTTTCTGAAGT
GGAAAATGACAGGCAAATTCATAGAATGCTAGGATCCTTGGGAAGAGGTAGAAGATCCAAATTGTAATAA
CTCGAGTGGCATTGAATTGAATTGAAATCGATAGATCAATTTTTTTCTTTTCTCTTTCCCCATCCTTTAC
GCTAAAATAATAGTTTATTTTATTTTTTGAATATTTTTTATTTATATACGTATATATAGACTATTATTTA
TCTTTTAATGATTATTAAGATTTTTATTAAAAAAAAATTCGCTCCTCTTTTAATGCCTTTATGCAGTTTT
TTTTTCCCATTCGATATTTCTATGTGCTGCCAAACCAGATGTCAACACAGCTACAACGCACCCATGAACC
ACACGGTTAGTCCAAAAGGGGCAGTTCAGATTCCAGATGCGGGAATTAGCTTGCTGCCACCCTCACCTCA
CTAACGCTGCGGTGTGCGGATACTTCATGCTATTTATAGACGCGCGTGTCGGAATCAGCACGCGCAAGAA
CCAAATGGGAAAATCGGAATGGGTCCAGAACTGCTTTGAGTGCTGGCTATTGGCGTCTGATTTCCGTTTT
GGGAATCCTTTGCCGCGCGCCCCTCTCAAAACTCCGCACAAGTCCCAGAAAGCGGGAAAGAAATAAAACG
CCACCAAAAAAAAAAAAATAAAAGCCAATCCTCGAAGCGTGGGTGGTAGGCCCTGGATTATCCCGTACAA
GTATTTCTCAGGAGTAAAAAAACCGTTTGTTTTGGAATTTCCCATTTCGCGGCCACCTACGCCGCTATCT
TTGCAACAACTATCTGCGATAACTCAGCAAATTTTGCATATTCGTGTTGCAGTATTGCGATAATGGGAGT
CTTACTTCCAACATAACGGCAGAAAGAAATGTGAGAAAATTTTGCATCCTTTGCCTCCGTTCAAGTATAT
AAAGTCGGCATGCTTGATAATCTTTCTTTCCATCCTACATTGTTCTAATTATTCTTATTCTCCTTTATTC
TTTCCTAACATACCAAGAAATTAATCTTCTGTCATTCGCTTAAACACTATATCAATAAAGATCTATGGCT
TCAGAAAAAGAAATTAGGAGAGAGAGATTCTTGAACGTTTTCCCTAAATTAGTAGAGGAATTGAACGCAT
CGCTTTTGGCTTACGGTATGCCTAAGGAAGCATGTGACTGGTATGCCCACTCATTGAACTACAACACTCC
AGGCGGTAAGCTAAATAGAGGTTTGTCCGTTGTGGACACGTATGCTATTCTCTCCAACAAGACCGTTGAA
CAATTGGGGCAAGAAGAATACGAAAAGGTTGCCATTCTAGGTTGGTGCATTGAGTTGTTGCAGGCTTACT
GGTTGGTCGCCGATGATATGATGGACAAGTCCATTACCAGAAGAGGCCAACCATGTTGGTACAAGGTTCC
TGAAGTTGGGGAAATTGCCATCTGGGACGCATTCATGTTAGAGGCTGCTATCTACAAGCTTTTGAAATCT
CACTTCAGAAACGAAAAATACTACATAGATATCACCGAATTGTTCCATGAGGTCACCTTCCAAACCGAAT
TGGGCCAATTGATGGACTTAATCACTGCACCTGAAGACAAAGTCGACTTGAGTAAGTTCTCCCTAAAGAA
GCACTCCTTCATAGTTACTTTCAAGACTGCTTACTATTCTTTCTACTTGCCTGTCGCATTGGCCATGTAC
GTTGCCGGTATCACGGATGAAAAGGATTTGAAACAAGCCAGAGATGTCTTGATTCCATTGGGTGAATACT
TCCAAATTCAAGATGACTACTTAGACTGCTTCGGTACCCCAGAACAGATCGGTAAGATCGGTACAGATAT
CCAAGATAACAAATGTTCTTGGGTAATCAACAAGGCATTGGAACTTGCTTCCGCAGAACAAAGAAAGACT
TTAGACGAAAATTACGGTAAGAAGGACTCAGTCGCAGAAGCCAAATGCAAAAAGATTTTCAATGACTTGA
AAATTGAACAGCTATACCACGAATATGAAGAGTCTATTGCCAAGGATTTGAAGGCCAAAATTTCTCAGGT
CGATGAGTCTCGTGGCTTCAAAGCTGATGTCTTAACTGCGTTCTTGAACAAAGTTTACAAGAGAAGCAAA
GGATCCGGGTCCTTGGGAAGAGGTAGAAGATCCAAATTGTAGTAATGGCGCCAATTGGTGCGGCAATTGA
TAATAACGAAAATGTCTTTTAATGATCTGGGTATAATGAGGAATTTTCCGAACGTTTTTACTTTATATAT
ATATATACATGTAACATATATTCTATACGCTATAGAGAAAGGAAATTTTTCAATTAAAAAAAAAATAGAG
AAAGAGTTTCACTTCTTGATTATCGCTAACACTAATGGTTGAAGTACTGCTACTTTAATTTTATGCTGGA
TGCACACACTGGCTTAAGATGACAACGCAGTTCGAGTTTATCATTATCAATACTGCCATTTCAAAGAATA
CGTAAATAATTAATAGTAGTGATTTTCCTAACTTTATTTAGTCAAAAAATTAGCCTTTTAATTCTGCTGT
AACCCGTACATGCCCAAAATAGGGGGCGGGTTACACAGAATATATAACATCGTAGGTGTCTGGGTGAACA
GTTTATTCCTGGCATCCACTAAATATAATGGAGCCCGCTTTTTAAGCTGGCATCCAGAAAAAAAAAGAAT
CCCAGCACCAAAATATTGTTTTCTTCACCAACCATCAGTTCATAGGTCCATTCTCTTAGCGCAACTACAG
AGAACAGGGGCACAAACAGGCAAAAAACGGGCACAACCTCAATGGAGTGATGCAACCTGCCTGGAGTAAA
TGATGACACAAGGCAATTGACCCACGCATGTATCTATCTCATTTTCTTACACCTTCTATTACCTTCTGCT
CTCTCTGATTTGGAAAAAGCTGAAAAAAAAGGTTGAAACCAGTTCCCTGAAATTATTCCCCTACTTGACT
AATAAGTATATAAAGACGGTAGGTATTGATTGTAATTCTGTAAATCTATTTCTTAAACTTCTTAAATTCT
ACTTTTATAGTTAGTCTTTTTTTTAGTTTTAAAACACCAAGAACTTAGTTTCGAATAAACACACATAAAC
AAACAAAAGATCTATGATCGCTGCCCCATTAGTTAGAGATAACGGTTCAGCATTGAACTTCTTCCCACAA
GCCCCACAAGTAGAAATCGATGAGTCATCAAGAATAATGGAGTTAGTTGAAGCAACCAGGAGAACTTTAA
GAAATGAATCATCTGATTCTACTGAGAAAATGAGATTGATCGACTCTTTGCAAAGATTAGGTTTGAACCA
TCACTTTGAACAAGATATAAAAGAAATGTTACAGGATTTTGCAAACGAACACAAGAATACCAATCAAGAT
TTGTTCACTACATCTTTGAGATTTAGGTTGTTAAGACACAATGGTTTCAATGTAACACCAGACGTCTTCA
ATAAATTTACCGAGGAAAATGGTAAGTTCAAGGAATCATTAGGTGAGGATACAATCGGAATATTGTCTTT
ATACGAAGCCTCTTATTTAGGAGGTAAAGGTGAAGAGATTTTATCTGAGGCTATGAAGTTTTCTGAATCT
AAATTGAGGGAATCTTCTGGACACGTAGCACCACATATCAGAAGGCAAATATTTCAGTCATTGGAATTGC
CAAGGCATTTGAGGATGGCTAGATTAGAATCAAGAAGGTACATCGAAGAAGACTACTCTAACGAAATCGG
AGCCGATTCATCATTATTAGAGTTAGCTAAATTGGATTTCAATTCTGTTCAAGCATTGCATCAAATGGAA
TTAACTGAGATTAGTAGATGGTGGAAGCAGTTAGGTTTGTCTGATAAATTACCTTTCGCAAGAGACAGAC
CTTTGGAGTGCTTCTTATGGACTGTAGGATTATTACCAGAACCAAAATACTCAGGTTGCAGAATCGAGTT
GGCCAAGACTATTGCTGTTTTGTTGGTTATTGACGACATCTTTGACACCTATGGATCTTATGATCAGTTG
ATATTATTTACAAACGCTATAAGACGTTGGGATTTAGACGCCATGGACGAGTTGCCTGAATATATGAAAA
TCTGTTACATGGCATTATACAACACTACAAATGAGATATGTTATAAAGTTTTGAAAGAAAATGGATGGTC
TGTATTACCTTACTTAGAGAGAACCTGGATTGACATGGTTGAGGGTTTTATGTTAGAGGCTAAATGGTTA
AACTCAGGTGAGCAACCAAATTTAGAAGCTTATATAGAAAACGGTGTAACCACAGCTGGATCATACATGG
CTCTTGTTCATCTCTTCTTTCTTATAGGTGACGGAGTTAATGATGAAAACGTAAAATTGTTATTGGACCC
ATATCCAAAGTTATTCTCATCTGCCGGTAGAATTTTGAGATTATGGGACGATTTAGGAACTGCAAAGGAA
GAGCAAGAAAGGGGTGACGTATCATCTTCAATCCAATTATACATGAAGGAGAAGAATGTTAGGTCAGAAT
CTGAAGGAAGGGAGGGTATAGTCGAGATTATTTACAATTTGTGGAAAGATATGAATGGTGAGTTAATTGG
TTCTAATGCTTTGCCACAAGCCATTATTGAGACATCTTTTAACATGGCGAGAACTTCTCAAGTAGTCTAC
CAACACGAGGATGACACATACTTTTCTTCTGTTGATAATTACGTCCAATCATTGTTCTTCACACCAGTAT
CTGTTTCTGTTGGATCCGGGTCCTTGGGAAGAGGTAGAAGATCCAAATTGTAGTAATGGCGCGAATTTCT
TATGATTTATGATTTTTATTATTAAATAAGTTATAAAAAAAATAAGTGTATACAAATTTTAAAGTGACTC
TTAGGTTTTAAAACGAAAATTCTTATTCTTGAGTAACTCTTTCCTGTAGGTCAGGTTGCTTTCTCAGGTA
TAGCATGAGGTCGCTCTTATTGACCACACCTCTACCGGCATGCCGAGCAAATGCCTGCAAATCGCTCCCC
ATTTCGCTGGTTCTGTATGGGCACAGACAACCTAAACGAGTCGAACAAGAAGCAGGCAAAGTTTAGAGCA
CTGCCCCTCCGCACTCAAAAAAGAAAAAACTAGGAGGAAAATAAAATTCTCAACCACACAAACACATAAA
CACATACAAATACAAATACAAGCTTATTTACTTGACATCGCGCGATCTTCCACTATTCAGCGCCGTCCGC
CCTCTCTCGTGTTTTTTGTTTACGCGACAACTATGCGAAATCCGGAGCAACGGGCAACCGTTTGGGGAAA
GACCACACCCACGCGCGATCGCCATGGCAACGAGGTCGCACACGCCCCACACCCAGACCTCCCTGCGAGC
GGGCATGGGTACAATGTCCCCGTTGCCACAGACACCACTTCGTAGCACAGCGCAGAGCGTAGCGTGTTGT
TGCTGCTGACAAAAGAAAATTTTTCTTAGCAAAGCAAAGGAGGGGAAGCACGGGCAGATAGCACCGTACC
ATACCCTTGGAAACTCGAAATGAACGAAGCAGGAAATGAGAGAATGAGAGTTTTGTAGGTATATATAGCG
GTAGTGTTTGCGCGTTACCATCATCTTCTGGATCTATCTATTGTTCTTTTCCTCATCACTTTCCCCTTTT
TCGCTCTTCTTCTTGTCTTTTATTTCTTTCTTTTTTTTAATTGTTCCCTCGATTGGCTATCTACCAAAGA
ATCCAAACTTAATACACGTATTTATTTGTCCAATTACCAGATCTATGGCTTCAGAAAAAGAAATTAGGAG
AGAGAGATTCTTGAACGTTTTCCCTAAATTAGTAGAGGAATTGAACGCATCGCTTTTGGCTTACGGTATG
CCTAAGGAAGCATGTGACTGGTATGCCCACTCATTGAACTACAACACTCCAGGCGGTAAGCTAAATAGAG
GTTTGTCCGTTGTGGACACGTATGCTATTCTCTCCAACAAGACCGTTGAACAATTGGGGCAAGAAGAATA
CGAAAAGGTTGCCATTCTAGGTTGGTGCATTGAGTTGTTGCAGGCTTACTTCTTGGTCGCCGATGATATG
ATGGACAAGTCCATTACCAGAAGAGGCCAACCATGTTGGTACAAGGTTCCTGAAGTTGGGGAAATTGCCA
TCAATGACGCATTCATGTTAGAGGCTGCTATCTACAAGCTTTTGAAATCTCACTTCAGAAACGAAAAATA
CTACATAGATATCACCGAATTGTTCCATGAGGTCACCTTCCAAACCGAATTGGGCCAATTGATGGACTTA
ATCACTGCACCTGAAGACAAAGTCGACTTGAGTAAGTTCTCCCTAAAGAAGCACTCCTTCATAGTTACTT
TCAAGACTGCTTACTATTCTTTCTACTTGCCTGTCGCATTGGCCATGTACGTTGCCGGTATCACGGATGA
AAAGGATTTGAAACAAGCCAGAGATGTCTTGATTCCATTGGGTGAATACTTCCAAATTCAAGATGACTAC
TTAGACTGCTTCGGTACCCCAGAACAGATCGGTAAGATCGGTACAGATATCCAAGATAACAAATGTTCTT
GGGTAATCAACAAGGCATTGGAACTTGCTTCCGCAGAACAAAGAAAGACTTTAGACGAAAATTACGGTAA
GAAGGACTCAGTCGCAGAAGCCAAATGCAAAAAGATTTTCAATGACTTGAAAATTGAACAGCTATACCAC
GAATATGAAGAGTCTATTGCCAAGGATTTGAAGGCCAAAATTTCTCAGGTCGATGAGTCTCGTGGCTTCA
AAGCTGATGTCTTAACTGCGTTCTTGAACAAAGTTTACAAGAGAAGCAAAGGATCCGGGTCCGGATCCGG
GTCCGGATCCGGGTCCATGGCTTCAGAAAAAGAAATTAGGAGAGAGAGATTCTTGAACGTTTTCCCTAAA
TTAGTAGAGGAATTGAACGCATCGCTTTTGGCTTACGGTATGCCTAAGGAAGCATGTGACTGGTATGCCC
ACTCATTGAACTACAACACTCCAGGCGGTAAGCTAAATAGAGGTTTGTCCGTTGTGGACACGTATGCTAT
TCTCTCCAACAAGACCGTTGAACAATTGGGGCAAGAAGAATACGAAAAGGTTGCCATTCTAGGTTGGTGC
ATTGAGTTGTTGCAGGCTTACTTCTTGGTCGCCGATGATATGATGGACAAGTCCATTACCAGAAGAGGCC
AACCATGTTGGTACAAGGTTCCTGAAGTTGGGGAAATTGCCATCAATGACGCATTCATGTTAGAGGCTGC
TATCTACAAGCTTTTGAAATCTCACTTCAGAAACGAAAAATACTACATAGATATCACCGAATTGTTCCAT
GAGGTCACCTTCCAAACCGAATTGGGCCAATTGATGGACTTAATCACTGCACCTGAAGACAAAGTCGACT
TGAGTAAGTTCTCCCTAAAGAAGCACTCCTTCATAGTTACTTTCAAGACTGCTTACTATTCTTTCTACTT
GCCTGTCGCATTGGCCATGTACGTTGCCGGTATCACGGATGAAAAGGATTTGAAACAAGCCAGAGATGTC
TTGATTCCATTGGGTGAATACTTCCAAATTCAAGATGACTACTTAGACTGCTTCGGTACCCCAGAACAGA
TCGGTAAGATCGGTACAGATATCCAAGATAACAAATGTTCTTGGGTAATCAACAAGGCATTGGAACTTGC
TTCCGCAGAACAAAGAAAGACTTTAGACGAAAATTACGGTAAGAAGGACTCAGTCGCAGAAGCCAAATGC
AAAAAGATTTTCAATGACTTGAAAATTGAACAGCTATACCACGAATATGAAGAGTCTATTGCCAAGGATT
TGAAGGCCAAAATTTCTCAGGTCGAGGAGTCTCGTGGCTTCAAAGCTGATGTCTTAACTGCGTTCTTGAA
CAAAGTTTACAAGAGAAGCAAAGGATCCTAACTCGAGGCGATTTAATCTCTAATTATTAGTTAAAGTTTT
ATAAGCATTTTTATGTAACGAAAAATAAATTGGTTCATATTATTACTGCACTGTCACTTACCATGGAAAG
ACCAGACAAGAAGTTGCCGACAGTCTGTTGAATTGGCCTGGTTAGGCTTAAGTCTGGGTCCGCTTCTTTA
CAAATTTGGAGAATTTCTCTTAAACGATATGTATATTCTTTTCGTTGGAAAAGCTGAGCAGTTACAGAGA
TGTTACGAACCACTAGTGCACTGCAGTACACGGTTTCCTTGAAATTTTTTTGATTCGGTAATCTCCGAAC
AGAAGGAAGAACGAAGGAAGGAGCACAGACTTAGATTGGTATATATACGCATATGTAGTGTTGAAGAAAC
ATGAAATTGCCCAGTATTCTTAACCCAACTGCACAGAACAAAAACGTGCAGGAAACGAAGATAAATCATG
TCGAAAGCTACATATAAGGAACGTGCTGCTACTCATCCTAGTCCTGTTGCTGCCAAGCTATTTAATATCA
TGCACGAAAAGCAAACAAACTTGTGTGCTTCATTGGATGTTCGTACCACCAAGGAATTACTGGAGTTAGT
TGAAGCATTAGGTCCCAAAATTTGTTTACTAAAAACACATGTGGATATCTTGACTGATTTTTCCATGGAG
GGCACAGTTAAGCCGCTAAAGGCATTATCCGCCAAGTACAATTTTTTACTCTTCGAAGACAGAAAATTTG
CTGACATTGGTAATACAGTCAAATTGCAGTACTCTGCGGGTGTATACAGAATAGCAGAATGGGCAGACAT
TACGAATGCACACGGTGTGGTGGGCCCAGGTATTGTTAGCGGTTTGAAGCAGGCGGCAGAAGAAGTAACA
AAGGAACCTAGAGGCCTTTTGATGTTAGCAGAATTGTCATGCAAGGGCTCCCTATCTACTGGAGAATATA
CTAAGGGTACTGTTGACATTGCGAAGAGCGACAAAGATTTTGTTATCGGCTTTATTGCTCAAAGAGACAT
GGGTGGAAGAGATGAAGGTTACGATTGGTTGATTATGACACCCGGTGTGGGTTTAGATGACAAGGGAGAT
GCATTGGGTCAACAGTATAGAACCGTGGATGATGTGGTTTCTACAGGATCTGACATTATTATTGTTGGAA
GAGGACTATTTGCAAAGGGAAGGGATGCTAAGGTAGAGGGTGAACGTTACAGAAAAGCAGGCTGGGAAGC
ATATTTGAGAAGATGCGGCCAGCAAAACTAAAAAACTGTATTATAAGTAAATGCATGTATACTAAACTCA
CAAATTAGAGCTTCAATTTAATTATATCAGTTATTACCCGAGTAGAGCACTTGAATCCACTGCCCCGGGA
ATCTCGGTCGTAATGATTTCTATAATGACGAAAAAAAAAAAATTGGAAAGAAAAAGCTTCATGGCCTTTA
TAAAAAGGAACTATCCAATACCTCGCCAGAACCAAGTAACAGTATTTTACGGGGCACAAATCAAGAACAA
TAAGACAGGACTGTAAAGATGGACGCATTGAACTCCAAAGAACAACAAGAGTTCCAAAAAGTAGTGGAAC
AAAAGCAAATGAAGGATTTCATGCGTTTGTACTCTAATCTGGTAGAAAGATGTTTCACAGACTGTGTCAA
TGACTTCACAACATCAAAGCTAACCAATAAGGAACAAACATGCATCATGAAGTGCTCAGAAAAGTTCTTG
AAGCATAGCGAACGTGTAGGGCAGCGTTTCCAAGAACAAAACGCTGCCTTGGGACAAGGCTTGGGCCGAT
AAGGTGTACTGGCGTATATATATCTAATTATGTATCTCTGGTGTAGCCCATTTTTAGCATGTAAATATAA
AGACCGAGCGGCCGCGTGTTACAACCAATTAACCAATTCTGATTAGAAAAACTCATCGAGCATCAAATGA
AACTGCAATTTATTCATATCAGGATTATCAATACCATATTTTTGAAAAAGCCGTTTCTGTAATGAAGGAG
AAAACTCACCGAGGCAGTTCCATAGGATGGCAAGATCCTGGTATCGGTCTGCGATTCCGACTCGTCCAAC
ATCAATACAACCTATTAATTTCCCCTCGTCAAAAATAAGGTTATCAAGTGAGAAATCACCATGAGTGACG
ACTGAATCCGGTGAGAATGGCAAAAGCTTATGCATTTCTTTCCAGACTTGTTCAACAGGCCAGCCATTAC
GCTCGTCATCAAAATCACTCGCATCAACCAAACCGTTATTCATTCGTGATTGCGCCTGAGCGAGGCGAAA
TACGCGATCGCTGTTAAAAGGACAATTACAAACAGGAATCGAATGCAACCGGCGCAGGAACACTGCCAGC
GCATCAACAATATTTTCACCTGAATCAGGATATTCTTCTAATACCTGGAATGCTGTTTTCCCGGGGATCG
CAGTGGTGAGTAACCATGCATCATCAGGAGTACGGATAAAATGCTTGATGGTCGGAAGAGGCATAAATTC
CGTCAGCCAGTTTAGTCTGACCATCTCATCTGTAACATCATTGGCAACGCTACCTTTGCCATGTTTCAGA
AACAACTCTGGCGCATCGGGCTTCCCATACAATCGATAGATTGTCGCACCTGATTGCCCGACATTATCGC
GAGCCCATTTATACCCATATAAATCAGCATCCATGTTGGAATTTAATCGCGGCCTGGAGCAAGACGTTTC
CCGTTGAATATGGCTCATAACACCCCTTGTATTACTGTTTATGTAAGCAGACAGTTTTATTGTTCATGAT
GATATATTTTTATCTTGTGCAATGTAACATCAGAGATTTTGAGACACAACGTGGCTTTGTTGAATAAATC
GAACTTTTGCTGAGTTGAAGGATCAGTCATGACCAAAATCCCTTAACGTGAGTTTTCGTTCCACTGAGCG
TCAGACCCCGTAGAAAAGATCAAAGGATCTTCTTGAGATCCTTTTTTTCTGCGCGTAATCTGCTGCTTGC
AAACAAAAAAACCACCGCTACCAGCGGTGGTTTGTTTGCCGGATCAAGAGCTACCAACTCTTTTTCCGAA
GGTAACTGGCTTCAGCAGAGCGCAGATACCAAATACTGTTCTTCTAGTGTAGCCGTAGTTAGGCCACCAC
TTCAAGAACTCTGTAGCACCGCCTACATACCTCGCTCTGCTAATCCTGTTACCAGTGGCTGCTGCCAGTG
GCGATAAGTCGTGTCTTACCGGGTTGGACTCAAGACGATAGTTACCGGATAAGGCGCAGCGGTCGGGCTG
AACGGGGGGTTCGTGCACACAGCCCAGCTTGGAGCGAACGACCTACACCGAACTGAGATACCTACAGCGT
GAGCTATGAGAAAGCGCCACGCTTCCCGAAGGGAGAAAGGCGGACAGGTATCCGGTAAGCGGCAGGGTCG
GAACAGGAGAGCGCACGAGGGAGCTTCCAGGGGGAAACGCCTGGTATCTTTATAGTCCTGTCGGGTTTCG
CCACCTCTGACTTGAGCGTCGATTTTTGTGATGCTCGTCAGGGGGGCGGAGCCTATGGAAAAACGCCAGC
AACGCGGCCTTTTTACGGTTCCTGGCCTTTTGCTGGCCTTTTGCTCACATGTTCTTTCCTGCGTTATCCC
CTGATTCTGTGGATAACCGTGCGGCCGCCAATGCTAAATTCGAGTGAAACACAGGAAGATCAGAAAATCC
TCATTTCATCCATATTAACAATAATTTCAAATGTTTATTTGCATTATTTGAAACTAGGCAAGACAAGCAA
CGAAACGTTTTTGAAAATTTTGAGTATTTTCAATAAATTTGTAGAGGACTCAGATATTGAAAAAAAGCTA
CAGCAATTAATACTTGATAAGAAGAGTATTGAGAAGGGCAACGGTTCATCATCTCATGGATCTGCACATG
AACAAACACCAGAGTCAAACGACGTTGAAATTGAGGCTACTGCGCCAATTGATGACAATACAGACGATGA
TAACAAACCGAAGTTATCTGATGTAGAAAAGGATTAAAGATGCTAAGAGATAGTGATGATATTTCATAAA
TAATGTAATTCTATATATGTTAATTACCTTTTTTGCGAGGCATATTTATGGTGAAGGATAAGTTTTGACC
ATCAAAGAAGGTTAATGTGGCTGTGGTTTCAGGGTCCATAAAGCCCACATGGATAACATTACCCCTGAAT
TCGCATCTAGACTGA
